Addgene plasmid #37455: pNCMV 11E6
Purpose: Expression of HPV 11E6 in mammalian cells
Depositing lab: Karl Munger. Depositing organization: Brigham and Women's Hospital. Publication: Activation of cap dependent translation by mucosal Human Papillomavirus E6 proteins is dependent on the integrity of the LXXLL binding motif. Spangle J, Ghosh-Choudhury N, Munger K. J Virol. 2012 May 2. 10.1128/JVI.00487-12 PubMed 22553330.
Backbone
  Vector backbone: CMV bam neo
  Backbone size w/o insert (bp): 6550
  Total vector size (bp): 7080
  Modifications to backbone: Flag/HA tag-containing linker added at BamHI site.
  Vector type: Mammalian Expression
  Selectable markers: Neomycin (select with G418)
Growth in bacteria
  Bacterial resistance: Ampicillin, 100 μg/mL
  Growth temperature: 37°C
  Growth strain: DH5alpha
  Copy number: High Copy
Gene/Insert
  Gene/Insert name: HPV 11E6 (alt name: E6)
  Species: HPV
  Insert size (bp): 530
  Promoter: CMV
  Tag / fusion protein: Flag (N terminal on backbone); HA (N terminal on backbone)
  Cloning method: Restriction Enzyme; 5′ cloning site BamHI (not destroyed); 3′ cloning site BamHI (destroyed during cloning)
  Sequencing primers: 5′ Bglob_intron_F (ctggtcatcatcctgccttt)
Terms and licenses: Academic/Nonprofit Terms; Industry Terms: Not Available to Industry
How to cite: pNCMV 11E6 was a gift from Karl Munger (Addgene plasmid # 37455 ; http://n2t.net/addgene:37455 ; RRID:Addgene_37455)
