[The description below was written by a language model from this plasmid's Addgene catalogue record.]
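Description:
pNCMV 11E6 is a mammalian expression plasmid of about 7.1 kb that drives production of the E6 protein of human papillomavirus type 11, a low-risk mucosal HPV. It is built on the CMV bam neo backbone (about 6.55 kb), which was modified by inserting a linker encoding Flag and HA epitope tags at the BamHI site. The roughly 530 bp E6 insert was cloned by restriction digestion into that BamHI position, with the 5′ site retained and the 3′ site destroyed during cloning. As a result, E6 is expressed from the CMV promoter as a fusion carrying N-terminal Flag and HA tags contributed by the backbone. The recommended sequencing primer anneals in a beta-globin intron, which suggests such an intron lies upstream of the cloning site, although the record does not otherwise list this element.

In bacteria the plasmid is maintained at high copy number under ampicillin selection. In mammalian cells a neomycin resistance marker permits G418 selection, so the construct can be used for transient transfection or for deriving stably expressing populations. The dual epitope tag allows detection and immunoprecipitation or tandem affinity purification of E6 without an E6-specific antibody. The associated study examined how mucosal HPV E6 proteins activate cap-dependent translation and how this depends on the motif through which E6 binds LXXLL-containing partners, so this plasmid serves as the HPV11 E6 expression construct in comparisons of that kind. No feature table was provided, so the replication origin, polyadenylation signal and the promoter driving the neomycin marker are not stated.
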