>Addgene plasmid #37455 | pNCMV 11E6 | depositor partial sequence | sequence record 47185 | Tag and insert
ATGGACTACAAGGATGACGATGACAAGCTCGATGGAGGATACCCATACGATGTTCCAGATTACGCTGATT
CGACTGGAATGGAAAGTAAAGATGCCTCCACGTCTGCAACATCTATAGACCAGTTGTGCAAGACGTTTAA
TCTTTCTTTGCACACTCTGCAAATTCAGTGCGTGTTTTGCAGGAATGCACTGACCACCGCAGAGATATAT
GCATATGCCTATAAGAACCTAAAGGTTGTGTGGCGAGACAACTTTCCCTTTGCAGCGTGTGCCTGTTGCT
TAGAACTGCAAGGGAAAATTAACCAATATAGACACTTTAATTATGCTGCATATGCACCTACAGTAGAAGA
AGAAACCAATGAAGATATTTTAAAAGTGTTAATTCGTTGTTACCTGTGTCACAAGCCGTTGTGTGAAATA
GAAAAACTAAAGCACATATTGGGAAAGGCACGCTTCATAAAACTAAATAACCAGTGGAAGGGTCGTTGCT
TACACTGCTGGACAACATGCATGGAAGACTTGTTACCCTAAAAGCTATCGG
