>Addgene plasmid #37455 | pNCMV 11E6 | addgene partial sequence | sequence record 51950 | Bglob_intron_F
AAATACTCTGAGTCCAAACCGGGCCCCTCTGCTAACCATGTTCATGCCTTCTTCTCTTTCCTACAGCTCC
TGGGCAACGTGCTGGTTGTTGTGCTGTCTCATCATTTTGGCAAAGAATTCCTCGACGGATCTATGGACTA
CAAGGATGACGATGACAAGCTCGATGGAGGATACCCATACGATGTTCCAGATTACGCTGATTCGACTGGA
ATGGAAAGTAAAGATGCCTCCACGTCTGCAACATCTATAGACCAGTTGTGCAAGACGTTTAATCTTTCTT
TGCACACTCTGCAAATTCAGTGCGTGTTTTGCAGGAATGCACTGACCACCGCAGAGATATATGCATATGC
CTATAAGAACCTAAAGGTTGTGTGGCGAGACAACTTTCCCTTTGCAGCGTGTGCCTGTTGCTTAGAACTG
CAAGGGAAAATTAACCAATATAGACACTTTAATTATGCTGCATATGCACCTACAGTAGAAGAAGAAACCA
ATGAAGATATTTTAAAAGTGTTAATTCGTTGTTACCTGTGTCACAAGCCGTTGTGTGAAATAGAAAAACT
AAAGCACATATTGGGAAAGGCACGCTTCATAAAACTAAATAACCAGTGGAAGGGTCGTTGCTTACACTGC
TGGACAACATGCATGGAAGACTTGTTACCCTAAAAGCTATCGGATCCGTCGAGGA
